Addgene plasmid #134615: pBa.GFP-KIF3B tail 391-747
Purpose: Mammalian expression of mouse KIF3B 391-747
Depositing lab: Marvin Bentley. Depositing organization: Rensselaer Polytechnic Institute. Publication: A novel strategy to visualize vesicle-bound kinesins reveals the diversity of kinesin-mediated transport. Yang R, Bostick Z, Garbouchian A, Luisi J, Banker G, Bentley M. Traffic. 2019 Aug 28. doi: 10.1111/tra.12692. PubMed 31461551.
Backbone
  Vector backbone: pBa-eGFP
  Vector type: Mammalian Expression
Growth in bacteria
  Bacterial resistance: Ampicillin, 100 μg/mL
  Growth temperature: 37°C
  Growth strain: NEB Stable
  Copy number: High Copy
Gene/Insert
  Gene/Insert name: KIF3B
  Species: M. musculus (mouse)
  Mutation: WT with deletion of the 390 N-terminal residues.
  Entrez Gene: Kif5b (a.k.a. Khc, Khcs, Kns1, Ukhc)
  Promoter: Chicken Beta actin
  Tag / fusion protein: eGFP (N terminal on insert)
  Cloning method: Restriction Enzyme; 5′ cloning site Unknown (unknown if destroyed)
Terms and licenses: Academic/Nonprofit Terms; Industry Terms: Not Available to Industry
Depositor comments: pBa vector is susceptable to recombination and should not be grown in fast growing bacteria or cloned using recombination. Addgene QC NGS identified an A643E discrepancy, relative to Genbank accession: NP_032470.3. The depositing laboratory has confirmed that the plasmid should function as described in their publication.
How to cite: pBa.GFP-KIF3B tail 391-747 was a gift from Marvin Bentley (Addgene plasmid # 134615 ; http://n2t.net/addgene:134615 ; RRID:Addgene_134615)
