[The description below was written by a language model from this plasmid's Addgene catalogue record and pLannotate feature annotations shown in this document.]
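Description:
pBa.GFP-KIF3B tail 391-747 is a mammalian expression plasmid of 7,840 nt built on the pBa-eGFP backbone. It expresses an N-terminally eGFP-tagged fragment of mouse KIF3B that lacks the first 390 residues, removing the N-terminal part of the protein and leaving residues 391-747, which the construct name calls the tail. Transcription is driven by the chicken β-actin promoter followed by a chimeric chicken β-actin/rabbit β-globin intron, an arrangement that typically supports strong constitutive expression in mammalian cells. The EGFP coding sequence lies upstream of the Kif3b fragment, and the unit ends with an SV40 polyadenylation signal, preceded by a short remnant of SV40 large T antigen sequence. In bacteria the plasmid replicates from a high-copy ColE1/pUC-type origin and is selected with ampicillin through the β-lactamase gene. Fragments of lacI, lacZα, rop and bom, together with a lac promoter and operator, appear to be vestiges of the cloning vector rather than functional parts.

The associated publication concerns visualizing vesicle-bound kinesins, which suggests that the fluorescent tail fragment is used to follow KIF3B association with cargo vesicles in living cells, although the record itself states only mammalian expression as the purpose. Several discrepancies are worth noting. The catalogue's Entrez gene field lists Kif5b, whereas the insert name and the sequence annotation both identify Kif3b. Repository sequencing found an A643E difference relative to the reference protein, and the depositing laboratory states that the plasmid should still function as published. The depositor also warns that the pBa backbone is prone to recombination. About 1.8 kb at the end of the sequence carries no annotation.
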