Features (pLannotate 1.2.2; 16 found; start..end, strand, type, name):
      1..276     +  promoter       chicken β-actin promoter: No description available
    277..1246    +  intron         chimeric intron: chimera between introns from chicken β-actin and rabbit β-globin
   1309..2022    +  CDS            EGFP: EGFP is a basic (constitutively fluorescent) green fluorescent protein published in 1996, derived from Aequorea victoria. It is reported to be a rapidly-maturing weak dimer with moderate acid sensitivity.
   2131..3135    +  CDS            Kif3b (fragment): KIF3B_MOUSE - Experimental evidence at protein level: Swiss-Prot protein existence level 1. Microtubule-based molecular motor that transport intracellular cargos, such as vesicles, organelles and protein complexes. Uses ATP hydrolysis to generate force to bind and move along the microtubule (PubMed:7559760). Plays a role in cilia formation (PubMed:9865700). Involved in photoreceptor integrity and opsin trafficking in rod photoreceptors (By similarity). Transports vesicles containing N-methyl-D-aspartate (NMDA) receptor subunit GRIN2A into neuronal dendrites (PubMed:31746486). From Mus musculus
   3151..3236    +  CDS            large T antigen (fragment): large T antigen from SV40 (simian virus 40)
   3259..3393    +  polyA_signal   SV40 poly(A) signal: SV40 polyadenylation signal
   3448..3464    -  protein_bind   lac operator: The lac repressor binds to the lac operator to inhibit transcription in E. coli. This inhibition can be relieved by adding lactose or isopropyl-β-D-thiogalactopyranoside (IPTG). lac repressor encoded by lacI
   3472..3502    -  promoter       lac promoter: promoter for the E. coli lac operon
   3517..3538    -  protein_bind   CAP binding site: CAP binding activates transcription in the presence of cAMP. E. coli catabolite activator protein
   3551..3643    -  CDS            lacI (fragment): lac repressor; lacI; The lac repressor binds to the lac operator to inhibit transcription in E. coli. This inhibition can be relieved by adding lactose or isopropyl-β-D-thiogalactopyranoside (IPTG).
   3826..4414    -  rep_origin     ori: high-copy-number ColE1/pMB1/pBR322/pUC origin of replication
   4585..5445    -  CDS            AmpR: β-lactamase; bla; confers resistance to ampicillin, carbenicillin, and related antibiotics
   5446..5550    -  promoter       AmpR promoter: bla
   5645..5680    +  CDS            rop (fragment): Rop protein, which maintains plasmids at low copy number; rop
   5782..5881    +  misc_feature   bom (fragment): basis of mobility region from pBR322
   5887..6041    -  CDS            lacZα (fragment): LacZα fragment of β-galactosidase; lacZ fragment
>Addgene plasmid #134615 | pBa.GFP-KIF3B tail 391-747 | addgene full sequence | sequence record 267783 | Addgene NGS Result
TCGAGGTGAGCCCCACGTTCTGCTTCACTCTCCCCATCTCCCCCCCCTCCCCACCCCCAATTTTGTATTT
ATTTATTTTTTAATTATTTTGTGCAGCGATGGGGGCGGGGGGGGGGGGGNCGCGCGCCAGGCGGGGCGGG
GCGGGGCGAGGGGCGGGGCGGGGCGAGGCGGAGAGGTGCGGCGGCAGCCAATCAGAGCGGCGCGCTCCGA
AAGTTTCCTTTTATGGCGAGGCGGCGGCGGCGGCGGCCCTATAAAAAGCGAAGCGCGCGGCGGGCGGGAG
TCGCTGCGCGCTGCCTTCGCCCCGTGCCCCGCTCCGCCGCCGCCTCGCGCCGCCCGCCCCGGCTCTGACT
GACCGCGTTACTCCCACAGGTGAGCGGGCGGGACGGCCCTTCTCCTCCGGGCTGTAATTAGCGCTTGGTT
TAATGACGGCTCGTTTCTTTTCTGTGGCTGCGTGAAAGCCTTAAAGGGCTCCGGGAGGGCCCTTTGTGCG
GGGGGGAGCGGCTCGGGGGGTGCGTGCGTGTGTGTGTGCGTGGGGAGCGCCGCGTGCGGCTCCGCGCTGC
CCGGCGGCTGTGAGCGCTGCGGGCGCGGCGCGGGGCTTTGTGCGCTCCGCAGTGTGCGCGAGGGGAGCGC
GGCCGGGGGCGGTGCCCCGCGGTGCGGGGGGGGCTGCGAGGGGAACAAAGGCTGCGTGCGGGGTGTGTGC
GTGGGGGGGTGAGCAGGGGGTGTGGGCGCGGCGGTCGGGCTGTAACCCCCCCCTGCACCCCCCTCCCCGA
GTTGCTGAGCACGGCCCGGCTTCGGGTGCGGGGCTCCGTGCGGGGCGTGGCGCGGGGCTCGCCGTGCCGG
GCGGGGGGTGGCGGCAGGTGGGGGTGCCGGGCGGGGCGGGGCCGCCTCGGGCCGGGGAGGGCTCGGGGGA
GGGGCGCGGCGGCCCCCGGAGCGCCGGCGGCTGTCGAGGCGCGGCGAGCCGCAGCCATTGCCTTTTATGG
TAATCGTGCGAGAGGGCGCAGGGACTTCCTTTGTCCCAAATCTGTGCGGAGCCGAAATCTGGGAGGCGCC
GCCGCACCCCCTCTAGCGGGCGCGGGGCGAAGCGGTGCGGCGCCGGCAGGAAGGAAATGGGCGGGGAGGG
CCTTCGTGCGTCGCCGCGCCGCCGTCCCCTTCTCCATCTCCAGCCTCGGGGCTGTCCGCAGGGGGACGGC
TGCCTTCGGGGGGGACGGGGCAGGGCGGGGTTCGGCTTCTGGCGTGTGACCGGCGGGGTTTATATCTTCC
CTTCTCTGTTCCTCCGCAGCCCCCAAGCTTGGCGCGCCTAGGCCTACCATGGTGAGCAAGGGCGGGGAGC
TGTTCACCGGGGTGGTGCCCATCCTGGTCGAGCTGGACGGCGACGTAAACGGCCACAAGTTCAGCGTGTC
CGGCGAGGGCGAGGGCGATGCCACCTACGGCAAGCTGACCCTGAAGTTCATCTGCACCACCGGCAAGCTG
CCCGTGCCCTGGCCCACCCTCGTGACCACCCTGACCTACGGCGTGCAGTGCTTCAGCCGCTACCCCGACC
ACATGAAGCAGCACGACTTCTTCAAGTCCGCCATGCCCGAAGGCTACGTCCAGGAGCGCACCATCTTCTT
CAAGGACGACGGCAACTACAAGACCCGCGCCGAGGTGAAGTTCGAGGGCGACACCCTGGTGAACCGCATC
GAGCTGAAGGGCATCGACTTCAAGGAGGACGGCAACATCCTGGGGCACAAGCTGGAGTACAACTACAACA
GCCACAACGTCTATATCATGGCCGACAAGCAGAAGAACGGCATCAAGGTGAACTTCAAGATCCGCCACAA
CATCGAGGACGGCAGCGTGCAGCTCGCCGACCACTACCAGCAGAACACCCCCATCGGCGACGGCCCCGTG
CTGCTGCCCGACAACCACTACCTGAGCACCCAGTCCGCCCTGAGCAAAGACCCCAACGAGAAGCGCGATC
ACATGGTCCTGCTGGAGTTCGTGACCGCCGCCGGGATCACTCTCGGCATGGACGAGCTGTACGGCGGAGG
ATCCGGAGGCGGCTCTGGCGGAGGGCTGTACAAGGGAGGTGGGGAAGAGGAGGAGGAGGAGGGAGAAGAG
GGTGAGGAGGACGGGGATGATAAGGATGATTACTGGCGGGAACAGCAAGAAAAACTGGAGATTGAGAAGC
GGGCCATTGTAGAGGACCACAGCTTGGTTGCAGAGGAGAAGATGAGGCTGCTGAAGGAGAAGGAGAAAAA
GATGGAGGACCTGCGGCGAGAGAAGGATGCTGCAGAGATGCTGGGTGCCAAAATCAAGGCCATGGAGAGT
AAGCTGCTTGTCGGAGGAAAAAATATAGTAGATCATACAAACGAACAGCAGAAGATCCTGGAGCAAAAAC
GCCAGGAGATCGCAGAGCAGAAACGTCGAGAAAGAGAAATCCAGCAGCAAATGGAGAGTCGAGATGAGGA
GACCCTGGAACTGAAAGAGACTTACACCTCACTGCAGCAGGAGGTAGACATCAAGACCAAAAAGCTCAAA
AAGCTCTTTTCCAAGCTTCAGGCCGTGAAGGCCGAGATCCACGACCTCCAAGAAGAACACATCAAAGAGC
GCCAGGAGCTGGAGCAGACGCAGAATGAACTCACCCGGGAGCTAAAGCTCAAGCATCTTATTATAGAAAA
CTTTATTCCCTTGGAAGAGAAGAATAAAATTATGAATAGATCCTTTTTTGATGATGAAGAAGACCATTGG
AAATTACATCCTATAACCAGACTGGAAAACCAGCAGATGATGAAGCGGCCTGTCTCTGCTGTGGGATACA
AGAGACCTCTGAGCCAGCATGCACGGATGTCCATGATGATTCGGCCAGAGCCCCGGTACAGGGCGGAGAA
CATCATGCTCTTGGAGTTAGATATGCCCAGCCGGACAACCAGAGACTACGAGGGCCCAGCCATCTCTCCC
AAGGTTCAGGCTGCGCTGGATGCAGCTCTGCAGGATGAAGATGAGATACAGGTGGATGCCTCATCCTTTG
AAAGTACTGCCAGCAGAAAACCCAAGGCCAGGCCCAAGAGTGGCAGGAAATCAGGATCCTCCTCTTCCTC
CTCAGGAAACCCTGCATCTCAGTTTTACCCACAGTCTCGGGGGCTGGTTCCCAAGTAATCTAGATAAGTA
ATGATCATAATCAGCCATATCACATCTGTAGAGGTTTTACTTGCTTTAAAAAACCTCCCACACCTCCCCC
TGAACCTGAAACATAAAATGAATGCAATTGTTGTTGTTAACTTGTTTATTGCAGCTTATAATGGTTACAA
ATAAAGCAATAGCATCACAAATTTCACAAATAAAGCATTTTTTTCACTGCATTCTAGTTGTGGTTTGTCC
AAACTCATCAATGTATCTTATCATGTCTGGATCCCCGGGTACCGAGCTCGAATTCGTAATCATGTCATAG
CTGTTTCCTGTGTGAAATTGTTATCCGCTCACAATTCCACACAACATACGAGCCGGAAGCATAAAGTGTA
AAGCCTGGGGTGCCTAATGAGTGAGCTAACTCACATTAATTGCGTTGCGCTCACTGCCCGCTTTCCAGTC
GGGAAACCTGTCGTGCCAGCTGCATTAATGAATCGGCCAACGCGCGGGGAGAGGCGGTTTGCGTATTGGG
CGCTCTTCCGCTTCCTCGCTCACTGACTCGCTGCGCTCGGTCGTTCGGCTGCGGCGAGCGGTATCAGCTC
ACTCAAAGGCGGTAATACGGTTATCCACAGAATCAGGGGATAACGCAGGAAAGAACATGTGAGCAAAAGG
CCAGCAAAAGGCCAGGAACCGTAAAAAGGCCGCGTTGCTGGCGTTTTTCCATAGGCTCCGCCCCCCTGAC
GAGCATCACAAAAATCGACGCTCAAGTCAGAGGTGGCGAAACCCGACAGGACTATAAAGATACCAGGCGT
TTCCCCCTGGAAGCTCCCTCGTGCGCTCTCCTGTTCCGACCCTGCCGCTTACCGGATACCTGTCCGCCTT
TCTCCCTTCGGGAAGCGTGGCGCTTTCTCATAGCTCACGCTGTAGGTATCTCAGTTCGGTGTAGGTCGTT
CGCTCCAAGCTGGGCTGTGTGCACGAACCCCCCGTTCAGCCCGACCGCTGCGCCTTATCCGGTAACTATC
GTCTTGAGTCCAACCCGGTAAGACACGACTTATCGCCACTGGCAGCAGCCACTGGTAACAGGATTAGCAG
AGCGAGGTATGTAGGCGGTGCTACAGAGTTCTTGAAGTGGTGGCCTAACTACGGCTACACTAGAAGAACA
GTATTTGGTATCTGCGCTCTGCTGAAGCCAGTTACCTTCGGAAAAAGAGTTGGTAGCTCTTGATCCGGCA
AACAAACCACCGCTGGTAGCGGTGGTTTTTTTGTTTGCAAGCAGCAGATTACGCGCAGAAAAAAAGGATC
TCAAGAAGATCCTTTGATCTTTTCTACGGGGTCTGACGCTCAGTGGAACGAAAACTCACGTTAAGGGATT
TTGGTCATGAGATTATCAAAAAGGATCTTCACCTAGATCCTTTTAAATTAAAAATGAAGTTTTAAATCAA
TCTAAAGTATATATGAGTAAACTTGGTCTGACAGTTACCAATGCTTAATCAGTGAGGCACCTATCTCAGC
GATCTGTCTATTTCGTTCATCCATAGTTGCCTGACTCCCCGTCGTGTAGATAACTACGATACGGGAGGGC
TTACCATCTGGCCCCAGTGCTGCAATGATACCGCGAGACCCACGCTCACCGGCTCCAGATTTATCAGCAA
TAAACCAGCCAGCCGGAAGGGCCGAGCGCAGAAGTGGTCCTGCAACTTTATCCGCCTCCATCCAGTCTAT
TAATTGTTGCCGGGAAGCTAGAGTAAGTAGTTCGCCAGTTAATAGTTTGCGCAACGTTGTTGCCATTGCT
ACAGGCATCGTGGTGTCACGCTCGTCGTTTGGTATGGCTTCATTCAGCTCCGGTTCCCAACGATCAAGGC
GAGTTACATGATCCCCCATGTTGTGCAAAAAAGCGGTTAGCTCCTTCGGTCCTCCGATCGTTGTCAGAAG
TAAGTTGGCCGCAGTGTTATCACTCATGGTTATGGCAGCACTGCATAATTCTCTTACTGTCATGCCATCC
GTAAGATGCTTTTCTGTGACTGGTGAGTACTCAACCAAGTCATTCTGAGAATAGTGTATGCGGCGACCGA
GTTGCTCTTGCCCGGCGTCAATACGGGATAATACCGCGCCACATAGCAGAACTTTAAAAGTGCTCATCAT
TGGAAAACGTTCTTCGGGGCGAAAACTCTCAAGGATCTTACCGCTGTTGAGATCCAGTTCGATGTAACCC
ACTCGTGCACCCAACTGATCTTCAGCATCTTTTACTTTCACCAGCGTTTCTGGGTGAGCAAAAACAGGAA
GGCAAAATGCCGCAAAAAAGGGAATAAGGGCGACACGGAAATGTTGAATACTCATACTCTTCCTTTTTCA
ATATTATTGAAGCATTTATCAGGGTTATTGTCTCATGAGCGGATACATATTTGAATGTATTTAGAAAAAT
AAACAAATAGGGGTTCCGCGCACATTTCCCCGAAAAGTGCCACCTGACGTCTAAGAAACCATTATTATCA
TGACATTAACCTATAAAAATAGGCGTATCACGAGGCCCTTTCGTCTCGCGCGTTTCGGTGATGACGGTGA
AAACCTCTGACACATGCAGCTCCCGGAGACGGTCACAGCTTGTCTGTAAGCGGATGCCGGGAGCAGACAA
GCCCGTCAGGGCGCGTCAGCGGGTGTTGGCGGGTGTCGGGGCTGGCTTAACTATGCGGCATCAGAGCAGA
TTGTACTGAGAGTGCACCATATGCGGTGTGAAATACCGCACAGATGCGTAAGGAGAAAATACCGCATCAG
GCGCCATTCGCCATTCAGGCTGCGCAACTGTTGGGAAGGGCGATCGGTGCGGGCCTCTTCGCTATTACGC
CAGCTGGCGAAAGGGGGATGTGCTGCAAGGCGATTAAGTTGGGTAACGCCAGGGTTTTCCCAGTCACGAC
GTTGTAAAACGACGGCCAGTGCCAAGTTGGGATCTTTGCATTGGCCCACGGCTCTCAGGATGGGGATGCT
CCCCTTCAGCACCCGGTTCCCCTTGGAAACTGATGGTCCTGGCTCTGTGGCATGGCAGTGGCACTGTGAG
GAGCCCCCTACCAGCAGCACACAGTGGGGTTGGCACTGCCACGCTCCGGATGCCGCGCTCTGATCCAACC
CCATAATCAAGGGAACCCGAATTGCCCCATCATTGCCCCCACCACCCCCATCCTGCCGGGCCCTCACACC
CCACGCTGCCTTCTGGTGACATTCCCCAGCCCAAACCCACGGCTTCATGGCTACCGCGGGGCATTTCCCA
TTGCCGCCCCATTATCAGCTCTGCACACCTCCCGCTGTACCCATGCCTCGTGGCTGCCCTTCTTTGACGT
ATAATCTTCTAATTAATACCCGGCCTTGTCAAAGTGGAGCACAAACGTTAATTAATTCCCCAGCAGGCAG
GTAATTAACAGTGTGACTCCCTTTTTGCTGCGAGTGGGGCTGATACAGAGAGATGTGGCACTATGGAGCC
CACGGGGTCCTGGCACTGGGTGCCCACGGAGGTCCCCATGTGCTGCAGTGTCACCGCCTCCGAGGAGACA
GTATTGTCCCTGCGGTGTCCCTGCAGCTCAGCTCTGTCCACAGGGCCACCTCCAGTTTGGAGGGGACACA
ATGCAGCCCCGATGCAACCCATCCTCGCAGCATCCCAGGGACAAAGACCCCACTGCAAGACCGCACACAG
GGCTGGGTCCCGCTCCCCTAATATCTACAGTGCTTCTTGCATGGCCCCTTAATCAATGCAGTTAATCAGC
ATGCGCTCATGCACCGCTCTGGAGCTGCAAAGCCCCTCGCAGCGCTGCTCACCAACACCGCGCACCGCCC
CGGCCCAGCCTGCAGCACGCGCTGCAAACAGGAAAGAAACAAAATATTGCCCAAATGTAGGCAAAGGCAT
TCGGCTGCCTTGACCTCCGCCGGGCCGGGCCCTGCCTGACTCAGCTCCTTACTCAGCGCTCGCTTCCTCC
CTCCGGCTGCCACCGCCGCAGCGCACACCCTGACAAAGAGTGGCCCTTAACGGGCTCTGAGGTGCACCCA
GCAGTGCACTCAGCAGTCCAAGGGCCGGCCTGGAGGTTTGCACCGCTACGTGCTGACATTAGCATTGAAC
TTGGCCCTGGGTAGTGCTGCAGGCCGGGCGGGGTGGGTGTAGAGAGTGCAGCGCGCGTTGCACCCGGTGC
CCCTTCCCCTCCCTTGCATCCCAGCAGGCTGCACCCCAGCACCAGGCCCGTGCATGCATGCTCCTGGTGT
TATTGCAGCCTGGTGCATGCATGCGTCTTGATGGTGCAGCGCTGTGCATGCATCCTCCTTGGTGTGTAGC
AGTCTAGTGCATGCATACCCCTCGGTGTTATTGCTGCTCTGTGCACGCACGCTCATTGTATCACTTCATC
CCAGTGCATGCACTCACACTGGAGCGATTGCTGCTCGGTGCACGCACACTCATTGTATCACTGCAGCTCA
GTGGCTGCACGCACACCGGTGTTATTGCTGCTCGGTGCGTGCATGCACATCAGTGTCGCTGCAGCTCAGT
GCATGCACGCTCATTGCCCATCGCTATCCCTGCCTCTCCTGCTGGCGCTCCCCGGGAGGTGACTTCAAGG
GGACCGCAGGACCACCTCGGGGGTGGGGGGAGGGCTGCACACGCGGACCCCGCTCCCCCTCCCCAACAAA
GCACTGTGGAATCAAAAAGGGGGGAGGGGGGATGGAGGGGCGCGTCACACCCCCGCCCCACACCCTCACC
